>Addgene plasmid #137836 | 3NES-CS(G)-tTA-CS(G)-3NES | addgene full sequence | sequence record 311963 | Addgene NGS Result
GACATTGATTATTGACTAGTTATTAATAGTAATCAATTACGGGGTCATTAGTTCATAGCCCATATATGGA
GTTCCGCGTTACATAACTTACGGTAAATGGCCCGCCTGGCTGACCGCCCAACGACCCCCGCCCATTGACG
TCAATAATGACGTATGTTCCCATAGTAACGCCAATAGGGACTTTCCATTGACGTCAATGGGTGGAGTATT
TACGGTAAACTGCCCACTTGGCAGTACATCAAGTGTATCATATGCCAAGTACGCCCCCTATTGACGTCAA
TGACGGTAAATGGCCCGCCTGGCATTATGCCCAGTACATGACCTTATGGGACTTTCCTACTTGGCAGTAC
ATCTACGTATTAGTCATCGCTATTACCATGGTGATGCGGTTTTGGCAGTACATCAATGGGCGTGGATAGC
GGTTTGACTCACGGGGATTTCCAAGTCTCCACCCCATTGACGTCAATGGGAGTTTGTTTTGGCACCAAAA
TCAACGGGACTTTCCAAAATGTCGTAACAACTCCGCCCCATTGACGCAAATGGGCGGTAGGCGTGTACGG
TGGGAGGTCTATATAAGCAGAGCTCTCTGGCTAACTAGAGAACCCACTGCTTACTGGCTTATCGAAATTA
ATACGACTCACTATAGGGAGTCCCAAGCTGGCTAGCGCCACCATGCTGCAAAAGAAACTGGAGGAGCTCG
AACTTCTTGATCTGGCGTCTCTCATACTGATGGAGGAACTTTCACAGGCCCTGGCTAGTAGTTTTTCAGT
GTCTACCGGTGAGAACCTGTATTTTCAGGGTATGTCTAGATTAGATAAAAGTAAAGTGATTAACAGCGCA
TTAGAGCTGCTTAATGAGGTCGGAATCGAAGGTTTAACAACCCGTAAACTCGCCCAGAAGCTAGGTGTAG
AGCAGCCTACATTGTATTGGCATGTAAAAAATAAGCGGGCTTTGCTCGACGCCTTAGCCATTGAGATGTT
AGATAGGCACCATACTCACTTTTGCCCTTTAGAAGGGGAAAGCTGGCAAGATTTTTTACGTAATAACGCT
AAAAGTTTTAGATGTGCTTTACTAAGTCATCGCGATGGAGCAAAAGTACATTTAGGTACACGGCCTACAG
AAAAACAGTATGAAACTCTCGAAAATCAATTAGCCTTTTTATGCCAACAAGGTTTTTCACTAGAGAATGC
ATTATATGCACTCAGCGCTGTGGGGCATTTTACTTTAGGTTGCGTATTGGAAGATCAAGAGCATCAAGTC
GCTAAAGAAGAAAGGGAAACACCTACTACTGATAGTATGCCGCCATTATTACGACAAGCTATCGAATTAT
TTGATCACCAAGGTGCAGAGCCAGCCTTCTTATTCGGCCTTGAATTGATCATATGCGGATTAGAAAAACA
ACTTAAATGTGAAAGTGGGTCCGCGTACAGCCGCGCGCGTACGAAAAACAATTACGGGTCTACCATCGAG
GGCCTGCTCGATCTCCCGGACGACGACGCCCCCGAAGAGGCGGGGCTGGCGGCTCCGCGCCTGTCCTTTC
TCCCCGCGGGACACACGCGCAGACTGTCGACGGCCCCCCCGACCGATGTCAGCCTGGGGGACGAGCTCCA
CTTAGACGGCGAGGACGTGGCGATGGCGCATGCCGACGCGCTAGACGATTTCGATCTGGACATGTTGGGG
GACGGGGATTCCCCGGGTCCGGGATTTACCCCCCACGACTCCGCCCCCTACGGCGCTCTGGATATGGCCG
ACTTCGAGTTTGAGCAGATGTTTACCGATGCCCTTGGAATTGACGAGTACGGTGAGAACCTGTATTTTCA
GGGTGGCGCCATGGAGGAACTTTCACAGGCCCTGGCTAGTAGTTTTTCAGTGTCTCTTGATCTGGCGTCT
CTCATACTGCTGCAAAAGAAACTGGAGGAGCTCGAACTTTAGGCGGCCGCTCGAGTCTAGAGGGCCCGTT
TAAACCCGCTGATCAGCCTCGACTGTGCCTTCTAGTTGCCAGCCATCTGTTGTTTGCCCCTCCCCCGTGC
CTTCCTTGACCCTGGAAGGTGCCACTCCCACTGTCCTTTCCTAATAAAATGAGGAAATTGCATCGCATTG
TCTGAGTAGGTGTCATTCTATTCTGGGGGGTGGGGTGGGGCAGGACAGCAAGGGGGAGGATTGGGAAGTC
AATAGCAGGCATGCTGGGGATGCGGTGGGCTCTATGGCTTCTGAGGCGGAAAGAACCAGCTGGGGCTCTA
GGGGGTATCCCC
[124 nt withheld, positions 2253-2376]
C
[91 nt withheld, positions 2378-2468]
A
[49 nt withheld, positions 2470-2518]
CCTTTGACGTTGGAGTCCACGTTCTTT
[37 nt withheld, positions 2546-2582]
ACCCTATCTCGGTCTATTCTTTTGATTTATAAGGGATTTTGCCGATTTCGGCCTATTGGTTAAAAAATGA
GCTGATTTAACAAAAATTTAACGCGAATTAATTCTGTGGAATGTGTGTCAGTTAGGCTCAATTAGTCAGC
AACCATAGTCCCGCCCCTAACTCCGCCCATCCCGCCCCTAACTCCGCCCAGTTCCGCCCATTCTCCGCCC
CATGGCTGACTAATTTTTTTTATTTATGCAGAGGCCGAGGCCGCCTCTGCCTCTGAGCTATTCCAGAAGT
AGTGAGGAGGCTTTTTTGGAGGCCTAGGCTTTTGCAAAAAGCTCCCGGGAGCTTGTATATCCATTTTCGG
AGGTTGGGCTTCGGAATCGTTTTCCGGGACGCCGGCTGGATGATCCTCCAGCGCGGGGATCTCATGCTGG
AGTTCTTCGCCCACCCCAACTTGTTTATTGCAGCTTATAATGGTTACAAATAAAGCAATAGCATCACAAA
TTTCACAAATAAAGCATTTTTTTCACTGCATTCTAGTTGTGGTTTGTCCAAACTCATCAATGTATCTTAT
CATGTCTGTATACCGTCGACCTCTAGCTAGAGCTTGGCGTAATCATGGTCATAGCTGTTTCCTGTGTGAA
ATTGTTATCCGCTCACAATTCCACACAACATACGAGCCGGAAGCATAAAGTGTAAAGCCTGGGGTGCCTA
ATGAGTGAGCTAACTCACATTAATTGCGTTGCGCTCACTGCCCGCTTTCCAGTCGGGAAACCTGTCGTGC
CAGCTGCATTAATGAATCGGCCAACGCGCGGGGAGAGGCGGTTTGCGTATTGGGCGCTCTTCCGCTTCCT
CGCTCACTGACTCGCTGCGCTCGGTCGTTCGGCTGCGGCGAGCGGTATCAGCTCACTCAAAGGCGGTAAT
ACGGTTATCCACAGAATCAGGGGATAACGCAGGAAAGAACATGTGAGCAAAAGGCCAGCAAAAGGCCAGG
AACCGTAAAAAGGCCGCGTTGCTGGCGTTTTTCCATAGGCTCCGCCCCCCTGACGAGCATCACAAAAATC
GACGCTCAAGTCAGAGGTGGCGAAACCCGACAGGACTATAAAGATACCAGGCGTTTCCCCCTGGAAGCTC
CCTCGTGCGCTCTCCTGTTCCGACCCTGCCGCTTACCGGATACCTGTCCGCCTTTCTCCCTTCGGGAAGC
GTGGCGCTTTCTCATAGCTCACGCTGTAGGTATCTCAGTTCGGTGTAGGTCGTTCGCTCCAAGCTGGGCT
GTGTGCACGAACCCCCCGTTCAGCCCGACCGCTGCGCCTTATCCGGTAACTATCGTCTTGAGTCCAACCC
GGTAAGACACGACTTATCGCCACTGGCAGCAGCCACTGGTAACAGGATTAGCAGAGCGAGGTATGTAGGC
GGTGCTACAGAGTTCTTGAAGTGGTGGCCTAACTACGGCTACACTAGAAGAACAGTATTTGGTATCTGCG
CTCTGCTGAAGCCAGTTACCTTCGGAAAAAGAGTTGGTAGCTCTTGATCCGGCAAACAAACCACCGCTGG
TAGCGGTGGTTTTTTTGTTTGCAAGCAGCAGATTACGCGCAGAAAAAAAGGATCTCAAGAAGATCCTTTG
ATCTTTTCTACGGGGTCTGACGCTCAGTGGAACGAAAACTCACGTTAAGGGATTTTGGTCATGAGATTAT
CAAAAAGGATCTTCACCTAGATCCTTTTAAATTAAAAATGAAGTTTTAAATCAATCTAAAGTATATATGA
GTAAACTTGGTCTGACAGTTACCAATGCTTAATCAGTGAGGCACCTATCTCAGCGATCTGTCTATTTCGT
TCATCCATAGTTGCCTGACTCCCCGTCGTGTAGATAACTACGATACGGGAGGGCTTACCATCTGGCCCCA
GTGCTGCAATGATACCGCGAGATCCACGCTCACCGGCTCCAGATTTATCAGCAATAAACCAGCCAGCCGG
AAGGGCCGAGCGCAGAAGTGGTCCTGCAACTTTATCCGCCTCCATCCAGTCTATTAATTGTTGCCGGGAA
GCTAGAGTAAGTAGTTCGCCAGTTAATAGTTTGCGCAACGTTGTTGCCATTGCTACAGGCATCGTGGTGT
CACGCTCGTCGTTTGGTATGGCTTCATTCAGCTCCGGTTCCCAACGATCAAGGCGAGTTACATGATCCCC
CATGTTGTGCAAAAAAGCGGTTAGCTCCTTCGGTCCTCCGATCGTTGTCAGAAGTAAGTTGGCCGCAGTG
TTATCACTCATGGTTATGGCAGCACTGCATAATTCTCTTACTGTCATGCCATCCGTAAGATGCTTTTCTG
TGACTGGTGAGTACTCAACCAAGTCATTCTGAGAATAGTGTATGCGGCGACCGAGTTGCTCTTGCCCGGC
GTCAATACGGGATAATACCGCGCCACATAGCAGAACTTTAAAAGTGCTCATCATTGGAAAACGTTCTTCG
GGGCGAAAACTCTCAAGGATCTTACCGCTGTTGAGATCCAGTTCGATGTAACCCACTCGTGCACCCAACT
GATCTTCAGCATCTTTTACTTTCACCAGCGTTTCTGGGTGAGCAAAAACAGGAAGGCAAAATGCCGCAAA
AAAGGGAATAAGGGCGACACGGAAATGTTGAATACTCATACTCTTCCTTTTTCAATATTATTGAAGCATT
TATCAGGGTTATTGTCTCATGAGCGGATACATATTTGAATGTATTTAGAAAAATAAACAAATAGGGGTTC
CGCGCACATTTCCCCGAAAAGTGCCACCTGACGTCGACGGATCGGGAGATCTCCCGATCCCCTATGGTGC
ACTCTCAGTACAATCTGCTCTGATGCCGCATAGTTAAGCCAGTATCTGCTCCCTGCTTGTGTGTTGGAGG
TCGCTGAGTAGTGCGCGAGCAAAATTTAAGCTACAACAAGGCAAGGCTTGACCGACAATTGCATGAAGAA
TCTGCTTAGGGTTAGGCGTTTTGCGCTGCTTCGCGATGTACGGGCCAGATATACGCGTT
Features (pLannotate 1.2.2; 23 found; start..end, strand, type, name):
      1..380     +  enhancer       CMV enhancer: human cytomegalovirus immediate early enhancer
    381..584     +  promoter       CMV promoter: human cytomegalovirus (CMV) immediate early promoter
    580..613     +  LTR            5' LTR (truncated) (fragment): truncated 5' long terminal repeat (LTR) from HIV-1
    629..647     +  promoter       T7 promoter: promoter for bacteriophage T7 RNA polymerase
    784..800     +  CDS            TEV site (fragment): tobacco etch virus (TEV) protease recognition and cleavage site
    802..1422    +  CDS            tetR: TETR2_ECOLX - Experimental evidence at protein level: Swiss-Prot protein existence level 1. TetR is the repressor of the tetracycline resistance element; its N-terminal region forms a helix-turn-helix structure and binds DNA. Binding of tetracycline to TetR reduces the repressor affinity for the tetracycline resistance gene (tetA) promoter operator sites. From Escherichia coli.
   1573..1804    +  CDS            VP16 AD (fragment): transcriptional activation domain of herpes simplex virus protein VP16 (Triezenberg et al., 1988; Cousens et al., 1989); UL48
   1807..1823    +  CDS            TEV site (fragment): tobacco etch virus (TEV) protease recognition and cleavage site
   1983..2094    +  polyA_signal   bGH poly(A) signal: bovine growth hormone polyadenylation signal
   2211..2232    +  promoter       SV40 promoter (fragment): SV40 enhancer and early promoter
   2253..2681    +  rep_origin     f1 ori (sequence partly withheld): f1 bacteriophage origin of replication; arrow indicates direction of (+) strand synthesis
   2686..2708    +  promoter       SV40 promoter (fragment): SV40 enhancer and early promoter
   2709..2900    +  promoter       SV40 promoter: SV40 early promoter
   2927..3025    +  CDS            ble (fragment): BLE_KLEPN - Experimental evidence at protein level: Swiss-Prot protein existence level 1. Binding protein with a strong affinity to the bleomycin family of antibiotics. Binds to CL990; an antimitotic-antibiotic compound. From Klebsiella pneumoniae.
   3020..3141    +  polyA_signal   SV40 poly(A) signal: SV40 polyadenylation signal
   3214..3230    -  protein_bind   lac operator: The lac repressor binds to the lac operator to inhibit transcription in E. coli. This inhibition can be relieved by adding lactose or isopropyl-β-D-thiogalactopyranoside (IPTG). lac repressor encoded by lacI
   3238..3268    -  promoter       lac promoter: promoter for the E. coli lac operon
   3283..3304    -  protein_bind   CAP binding site: CAP binding activates transcription in the presence of cAMP. E. coli catabolite activator protein
   3317..3409    -  CDS            lacI (fragment): lac repressor; lacI; The lac repressor binds to the lac operator to inhibit transcription in E. coli. This inhibition can be relieved by adding lactose or isopropyl-β-D-thiogalactopyranoside (IPTG).
   3592..4180    -  rep_origin     ori: high-copy-number ColE1/pMB1/pBR322/pUC origin of replication
   4351..5211    -  CDS            AmpR: β-lactamase; bla; confers resistance to ampicillin, carbenicillin, and related antibiotics
   5212..5316    -  promoter       AmpR promoter: bla
   5375..5427    -  misc_feature   bom (fragment): basis of mobility region from pBR322
