[The description below was written by a language model from this plasmid's Addgene catalogue record and pLannotate feature annotations shown in this document.]
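Description:
3NES-CS(G)-tTA-CS(G)-3NES is a mammalian expression plasmid built on a pcDNA3.1/HygroR(+) backbone from which the hygromycin resistance gene has been removed. It is propagated in E. coli through a high-copy ColE1/pUC-type origin with ampicillin selection (AmpR under its own bla promoter), and it also carries an f1 phage origin. The SV40 early promoter and SV40 poly(A) signal of the former selection cassette remain, but between them only a short annotated fragment resembling a bleomycin-resistance gene is detected, so the plasmid appears to have no functional mammalian selection marker and suits transient transfection. The catalogue's total vector size equals the insert size and is evidently a data-entry error; the sequenced record is 5,581 nt.

The payload, cloned between NheI and NotI, is driven by the CMV immediate early enhancer/promoter and terminated by the bGH polyadenylation signal, with a T7 promoter upstream of the insert. It encodes the tetracycline-controlled transactivator tTA, annotated as the TetR DNA-binding domain fused to the VP16 activation domain. On each side, tTA is flanked by a TEV protease cleavage sequence (the "G" variant) and, per the catalogue, three nuclear export sequences. The export sequences are not individually annotated in the feature table. The species is listed as human, although the annotated parts are of bacterial and viral origin.

The design implies that the export signals keep the soluble transcription factor out of the nucleus until TEV protease cuts both sites, releasing tTA to enter the nucleus and activate a tTA-responsive reporter. This would make transcriptional output a readout of TEV protease activity, consistent with the associated work on optimising split protein systems.
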