Addgene plasmid #137836: 3NES-CS(G)-tTA-CS(G)-3NES
Purpose: Soluble tTA transcription factor flanked by N and C terminal TEV protease G cleavage sequences and 3 nuclear export sequences
Depositing lab: Joshua Leonard. Depositing organization: Northwestern University. Publication: Computation-guided optimization of split protein systems. Dolberg TB, Meger AT, Boucher JD, Corcoran WK, Schauer EE, Prybutok AN, Raman S, Leonard JN. Nat Chem Biol. 2021 May;17(5):531-539. doi: 10.1038/s41589-020-00729-8. Epub 2021 Feb 1. PubMed 33526893.
Backbone
  Vector backbone: pcDNA3.1/HygroR(+)
  Backbone size w/o insert (bp): 4318
  Total vector size (bp): 1260
  Modifications to backbone: Modified from pcDNA3.1/HygroR(+) to lack HygroR.
  Vector type: Mammalian Expression
Growth in bacteria
  Bacterial resistance: Ampicillin, 100 μg/mL
  Growth temperature: 37°C
  Growth strain: DH5alpha
  Copy number: High Copy
Gene/Insert
  Gene/Insert name: 3NES-CD(G)-tTA-CS(G)-3NES
  Species: H. sapiens (human)
  Insert size (bp): 1260
  Promoter: CMV
  Cloning method: Restriction Enzyme; 5′ cloning site NheI (not destroyed); 3′ cloning site NotI (not destroyed)
  Sequencing primers: 5′ CGCAAATGGGCGGTAGGCGTG; 3′ TAGAAGGCACAGTCGAGG
Terms and licenses: Academic/Nonprofit Terms; Industry Terms: Not Available to Industry
Depositor comments: Please visit https://www.biorxiv.org/content/10.1101/863530v2 for bioRxiv preprint.
How to cite: 3NES-CS(G)-tTA-CS(G)-3NES was a gift from Joshua Leonard (Addgene plasmid # 137836 ; http://n2t.net/addgene:137836 ; RRID:Addgene_137836)
